LOCUS       Exported 6775 bp ds-DNA circular SYN 29-JUL-2022
DEFINITION  Codon optimized (E. coli) TEVp fused with GST and his-tagged for
            purification.
ACCESSION   .
VERSION     .
KEYWORDS    pET22b-6h-GST-TEVp
SOURCE      synthetic DNA construct
  ORGANISM  synthetic DNA construct
REFERENCE   1 (bases 1 to 6775)
  AUTHORS   Ahan RE, Kirpat BM, Saltepe B, Seker UOS
  TITLE     A Self-Actuated Cellular Protein Delivery Machine.
  JOURNAL   ACS Synth Biol. 2019 Apr 19;8(4):686-696. doi:
            10.1021/acssynbio.9b00062. Epub 2019 Mar 12.
  PUBMED    30811932
REFERENCE   2 (bases 1 to 6775)
  AUTHORS   .
  TITLE     Direct Submission
  JOURNAL   Exported Jul 29, 2022 from SnapGene Server 1.1.58
            http://www.snapgene.com
FEATURES             Location/Qualifiers
     source          1..6775
                     /organism="synthetic DNA construct"
                     /mol_type="other DNA"
     promoter        86..163
                     /gene="lacI"
                     /label=lacI promoter
     CDS             164..1246
                     /codon_start=1
                     /gene="lacI"
                     /product="lac repressor"
                     /label=lacI
                     /note="The lac repressor binds to the lac operator to
                     inhibit transcription in E. coli. This inhibition can be
                     relieved by adding lactose or
                     isopropyl-beta-D-thiogalactopyranoside (IPTG)."
                     /translation="MKPVTLYDVAEYAGVSYQTVSRVVNQASHVSAKTREKVEAAMAEL
                     NYIPNRVAQQLAGKQSLLIGVATSSLALHAPSQIVAAIKSRADQLGASVVVSMVERSGV
                     EACKAAVHNLLAQRVSGLIINYPLDDQDAIAVEAACTNVPALFLDVSDQTPINSIIFSH
                     EDGTRLGVEHLVALGHQQIALLAGPLSSVSARLRLAGWHKYLTRNQIQPIAEREGDWSA
                     MSGFQQTMQMLNEGIVPTAMLVANDQMALGAMRAITESGLRVGADISVVGYDDTEDSSC
                     YIPPLTTIKQDFRLLGQTSVDRLLQLSQGQAVKGNQLLPVSLVKRKTTLAPNTQTASPR
                     ALADSLMQLARQVSRLESGQ"
     primer_bind     complement(183..202)
                     /label=LacI-R
                     /note="LacI, reverse primer"
     CDS             2055..2246
                     /codon_start=1
                     /gene="rop"
                     /product="Rop protein, which maintains plasmids at low copy
                     number"
                     /label=rop
                     /translation="MTKQEKTALNMARFIRSQTLTLLEKLNELDADEQADICESLHDHA
                     DELYRSCLARFGDDGENL"
     primer_bind     complement(2240..2262)
                     /label=pGEX 3'
                     /note="pGEX vectors, reverse primer"
     misc_feature    2348..2487
                     /label=bom
                     /note="basis of mobility region from pBR322"
     primer_bind     2403..2422
                     /label=pRS-marker
                     /note="pRS vectors, use to sequence yeast selectable
                     marker"
     primer_bind     complement(2502..2519)
                     /label=L4440
                     /note="L4440 vector, forward primer"
     rep_origin      complement(2673..3261)
                     /direction=LEFT
                     /label=ori
                     /note="high-copy-number ColE1/pMB1/pBR322/pUC origin of
                     replication"
     primer_bind     complement(2753..2772)
                     /label=pBR322ori-F
                     /note="pBR322 origin, forward primer"
     CDS             complement(3432..4292)
                     /codon_start=1
                     /gene="bla"
                     /product="beta-lactamase"
                     /label=AmpR
                     /note="confers resistance to ampicillin, carbenicillin, and
                     related antibiotics"
                     /translation="MSIQHFRVALIPFFAAFCLPVFAHPETLVKVKDAEDQLGARVGYI
                     ELDLNSGKILESFRPEERFPMMSTFKVLLCGAVLSRIDAGQEQLGRRIHYSQNDLVEYS
                     PVTEKHLTDGMTVRELCSAAITMSDNTAANLLLTTIGGPKELTAFLHNMGDHVTRLDRW
                     EPELNEAIPNDERDTTMPAAMATTLRKLLTGELLTLASRQQLIDWMEADKVAGPLLRSA
                     LPAGWFIADKSGAGERGSRGIIAALGPDGKPSRIVVIYTTGSQATMDERNRQIAEIGAS
                     LIKHW"
     primer_bind     4055..4074
                     /label=Amp-R
                     /note="Ampicillin resistance gene, reverse primer"
     promoter        complement(4293..4397)
                     /gene="bla"
                     /label=AmpR promoter
     rep_origin      complement(4423..4878)
                     /direction=LEFT
                     /label=f1 ori
                     /note="f1 bacteriophage origin of replication; arrow
                     indicates direction of (+) strand synthesis"
     primer_bind     complement(4560..4581)
                     /label=F1ori-F
                     /note="F1 origin, forward primer"
     primer_bind     4772..4791
                     /label=F1ori-R
                     /note="F1 origin, reverse primer"
     terminator      4915..4962
                     /label=T7 terminator
                     /note="transcription terminator for bacteriophage T7 RNA
                     polymerase"
     primer_bind     4958..4976
                     /label=T7 Term
                     /note="T7 terminator, reverse primer"
     CDS             complement(5029..5046)
                     /codon_start=1
                     /product="6xHis affinity tag"
                     /label=6xHis
                     /translation="HHHHHH"
     CDS             complement(5062..5769)
                     /codon_start=1
                     /product="tobacco etch virus protease (Kapust et al.,
                     2001)"
                     /label=TEV protease
                     /translation="GESLFKGPRDYNPISSTICHLTNESDGHTTSLYGIGFGPFIITNK
                     HLFRRNNGTLLVQSLHGVFKVKNTTTLQQHLIDGRDMIIIRMPKDFPPFPQKLKFREPQ
                     REERICLVTTNFQTKSMSSMVSDTSCTFPSSDGIFWKHWIQTKDGQCGSPLVSTRDGFI
                     VGIHSASNFTNTNNYFTSVPKNFMELLTNQEAQQWVSGWRLNADSVLWGGHKVFMVKPE
                     EPFQPVKEATQLMN"
     CDS             complement(5785..6438)
                     /codon_start=1
                     /product="glutathione S-transferase from Schistosoma
                     japonicum"
                     /label=GST
                     /translation="MSPILGYWKIKGLVQPTRLLLEYLEEKYEEHLYERDEGDKWRNKK
                     FELGLEFPNLPYYIDGDVKLTQSMAIIRYIADKHNMLGGCPKERAEISMLEGAVLDIRY
                     GVSRIAYSKDFETLKVDFLSKLPEMLKMFEDRLCHKTYLNGDHVTHPDFMLYDALDVVL
                     YMDPMCLDAFPKLVCFKKRIEAIPQIDKYLKSSKYIAWPLQGWQATFGGGDHPPK"
     primer_bind     complement(5805..5827)
                     /label=pGEX 5'
                     /note="pGEX vectors, Glutathione-S-transferase, forward
                     primer"
     CDS             complement(6448..6465)
                     /codon_start=1
                     /product="6xHis affinity tag"
                     /label=6xHis
                     /translation="HHHHHH"
     protein_bind    6509..6533
                     /label=lac operator
                     /bound_moiety="lac repressor encoded by lacI"
                     /note="The lac repressor binds to the lac operator to
                     inhibit transcription in E. coli. This inhibition can be
                     relieved by adding lactose or
                     isopropyl-beta-D-thiogalactopyranoside (IPTG)."
     primer_bind     complement(6533..6552)
                     /label=T7
                     /note="T7 promoter, forward primer"
     promoter        complement(6534..6552)
                     /label=T7 promoter
                     /note="promoter for bacteriophage T7 RNA polymerase"
     primer_bind     complement(6636..6655)
                     /label=pBRrevBam
                     /note="pBR322 vectors, tet region, downstream of BamHI,
                     reverse primer"
ORIGIN
        1 gcggcggcgg tgctcaacgg cctcaaccta ctactgggct gcttcctaat gcaggagtcg
       61 cataagggag agcgtcgaga tcccggacac catcgaatgg cgcaaaacct ttcgcggtat
      121 ggcatgatag cgcccggaag agagtcaatt cagggtggtg aatgtgaaac cagtaacgtt
      181 atacgatgtc gcagagtatg ccggtgtctc ttatcagacc gtttcccgcg tggtgaacca
      241 ggccagccac gtttctgcga aaacgcggga aaaagtggaa gcggcgatgg cggagctgaa
      301 ttacattccc aaccgcgtgg cacaacaact ggcgggcaaa cagtcgttgc tgattggcgt
      361 tgccacctcc agtctggccc tgcacgcgcc gtcgcaaatt gtcgcggcga ttaaatctcg
      421 cgccgatcaa ctgggtgcca gcgtggtggt gtcgatggta gaacgaagcg gcgtcgaagc
      481 ctgtaaagcg gcggtgcaca atcttctcgc gcaacgcgtc agtgggctga tcattaacta
      541 tccgctggat gaccaggatg ccattgctgt ggaagctgcc tgcactaatg ttccggcgtt
      601 atttcttgat gtctctgacc agacacccat caacagtatt attttctccc atgaagacgg
      661 tacgcgactg ggcgtggagc atctggtcgc attgggtcac cagcaaatcg cgctgttagc
      721 gggcccatta agttctgtct cggcgcgtct gcgtctggct ggctggcata aatatctcac
      781 tcgcaatcaa attcagccga tagcggaacg ggaaggcgac tggagtgcca tgtccggttt
      841 tcaacaaacc atgcaaatgc tgaatgaggg catcgttccc actgcgatgc tggttgccaa
      901 cgatcagatg gcgctgggcg caatgcgcgc cattaccgag tccgggctgc gcgttggtgc
      961 ggatatctcg gtagtgggat acgacgatac cgaagacagc tcatgttata tcccgccgtt
     1021 aaccaccatc aaacaggatt ttcgcctgct ggggcaaacc agcgtggacc gcttgctgca
     1081 actctctcag ggccaggcgg tgaagggcaa tcagctgttg cccgtctcac tggtgaaaag
     1141 aaaaaccacc ctggcgccca atacgcaaac cgcctctccc cgcgcgttgg ccgattcatt
     1201 aatgcagctg gcacgacagg tttcccgact ggaaagcggg cagtgagcgc aacgcaatta
     1261 atgtaagtta gctcactcat taggcaccgg gatctcgacc gatgcccttg agagccttca
     1321 acccagtcag ctccttccgg tgggcgcggg gcatgactat cgtcgccgca cttatgactg
     1381 tcttctttat catgcaactc gtaggacagg tgccggcagc gctctgggtc attttcggcg
     1441 aggaccgctt tcgctggagc gcgacgatga tcggcctgtc gcttgcggta ttcggaatct
     1501 tgcacgccct cgctcaagcc ttcgtcactg gtcccgccac caaacgtttc ggcgagaagc
     1561 aggccattat cgccggcatg gcggccccac gggtgcgcat gatcgtgctc ctgtcgttga
     1621 ggacccggct aggctggcgg ggttgcctta ctggttagca gaatgaatca ccgatacgcg
     1681 agcgaacgtg aagcgactgc tgctgcaaaa cgtctgcgac ctgagcaaca acatgaatgg
     1741 tcttcggttt ccgtgtttcg taaagtctgg aaacgcggaa gtcagcgccc tgcaccatta
     1801 tgttccggat ctgcatcgca ggatgctgct ggctaccctg tggaacacct acatctgtat
     1861 taacgaagcg ctggcattga ccctgagtga tttttctctg gtcccgccgc atccataccg
     1921 ccagttgttt accctcacaa cgttccagta accgggcatg ttcatcatca gtaacccgta
     1981 tcgtgagcat cctctctcgt ttcatcggta tcattacccc catgaacaga aatccccctt
     2041 acacggaggc atcagtgacc aaacaggaaa aaaccgccct taacatggcc cgctttatca
     2101 gaagccagac attaacgctt ctggagaaac tcaacgagct ggacgcggat gaacaggcag
     2161 acatctgtga atcgcttcac gaccacgctg atgagcttta ccgcagctgc ctcgcgcgtt
     2221 tcggtgatga cggtgaaaac ctctgacaca tgcagctccc ggagacggtc acagcttgtc
     2281 tgtaagcgga tgccgggagc agacaagccc gtcagggcgc gtcagcgggt gttggcgggt
     2341 gtcggggcgc agccatgacc cagtcacgta gcgatagcgg agtgtatact ggcttaacta
     2401 tgcggcatca gagcagattg tactgagagt gcaccattgc ggtgtgaaat accgcacaga
     2461 tgcgtaagga gaaaataccg catcaggcgc tcttccgctt cctcgctcac tgactcgctg
     2521 cgctcggtcg ttcggctgcg gcgagcggta tcagctcact caaaggcggt aatacggtta
     2581 tccacagaat caggggataa cgcaggaaag aacatgtgag caaaaggcca gcaaaaggcc
     2641 aggaaccgta aaaaggccgc gttgctggcg tttttccata ggctccgccc ccctgacgag
     2701 catcacaaaa atcgacgctc aagtcagagg tggcgaaacc cgacaggact ataaagatac
     2761 caggcgtttc cccctggaag ctccctcgtg cgctctcctg ttccgaccct gccgcttacc
     2821 ggatacctgt ccgcctttct cccttcggga agcgtggcgc tttctcatag ctcacgctgt
     2881 aggtatctca gttcggtgta ggtcgttcgc tccaagctgg gctgtgtgca cgaacccccc
     2941 gttcagcccg accgctgcgc cttatccggt aactatcgtc ttgagtccaa cccggtaaga
     3001 cacgacttat cgccactggc agcagccact ggtaacagga ttagcagagc gaggtatgta
     3061 ggcggtgcta cagagttctt gaagtggtgg cctaactacg gctacactag aaggacagta
     3121 tttggtatct gcgctctgct gaagccagtt accttcggaa aaagagttgg tagctcttga
     3181 tccggcaaac aaaccaccgc tggtagcggt ggtttttttg tttgcaagca gcagattacg
     3241 cgcagaaaaa aaggatctca agaagatcct ttgatctttt ctacggggtc tgacgctcag
     3301 tggaacgaaa actcacgtta agggattttg gtcatgagat tatcaaaaag gatcttcacc
     3361 tagatccttt taaattaaaa atgaagtttt aaatcaatct aaagtatata tgagtaaact
     3421 tggtctgaca gttaccaatg cttaatcagt gaggcaccta tctcagcgat ctgtctattt
     3481 cgttcatcca tagttgcctg actccccgtc gtgtagataa ctacgatacg ggagggctta
     3541 ccatctggcc ccagtgctgc aatgataccg cgagacccac gctcaccggc tccagattta
     3601 tcagcaataa accagccagc cggaagggcc gagcgcagaa gtggtcctgc aactttatcc
     3661 gcctccatcc agtctattaa ttgttgccgg gaagctagag taagtagttc gccagttaat
     3721 agtttgcgca acgttgttgc cattgctgca ggcatcgtgg tgtcacgctc gtcgtttggt
     3781 atggcttcat tcagctccgg ttcccaacga tcaaggcgag ttacatgatc ccccatgttg
     3841 tgcaaaaaag cggttagctc cttcggtcct ccgatcgttg tcagaagtaa gttggccgca
     3901 gtgttatcac tcatggttat ggcagcactg cataattctc ttactgtcat gccatccgta
     3961 agatgctttt ctgtgactgg tgagtactca accaagtcat tctgagaata gtgtatgcgg
     4021 cgaccgagtt gctcttgccc ggcgtcaata cgggataata ccgcgccaca tagcagaact
     4081 ttaaaagtgc tcatcattgg aaaacgttct tcggggcgaa aactctcaag gatcttaccg
     4141 ctgttgagat ccagttcgat gtaacccact cgtgcaccca actgatcttc agcatctttt
     4201 actttcacca gcgtttctgg gtgagcaaaa acaggaaggc aaaatgccgc aaaaaaggga
     4261 ataagggcga cacggaaatg ttgaatactc atactcttcc tttttcaata ttattgaagc
     4321 atttatcagg gttattgtct catgagcgga tacatatttg aatgtattta gaaaaataaa
     4381 caaatagggg ttccgcgcac atttccccga aaagtgccac ctaaattgta agcgttaata
     4441 ttttgttaaa attcgcgtta aatttttgtt aaatcagctc attttttaac caataggccg
     4501 aaatcggcaa aatcccttat aaatcaaaag aatagaccga gatagggttg agtgttgttc
     4561 cagtttggaa caagagtcca ctattaaaga acgtggactc caacgtcaaa ggnnnnnnnn
     4621 nnnnnnnnnn nnnnnnnnnn nnnnnnnnnn nnnnnnnnnn ntnnnnnnnn nnnnnnnnnn
     4681 nnnnnnnnnn nnnnnnnnnn nnnnnnnnnn nnnnnnnnnn nnnnnnnnnn nnnnnnnnnn
     4741 nnnnnnnnnn nnngnnnnnn nnnnnnnnnn nnnnnnnnnn nnnnnnnnnn nnnnnnnnnn
     4801 nnnnnnnnnn nnnnnnnnnn nnnnnnnnnn nnnnnnnnnn nnnnnnnnnn nnnnnnnnnn
     4861 nnnnnnnnnn nnnnnnnncc cattcgccaa tccggatata gttcctcctt tcagcaaaaa
     4921 acccctcaag acccgtttag aggccccaag gggttatgct agttattgct cagcggtggc
     4981 agcagccaac tcagcttcct ttcgggcttt gttagcagcc ggatctcagt ggtggtggtg
     5041 gtggtgctcg agtcatcatt cattcatcag ctgggtggct tctttcaccg gctggaacgg
     5101 ttcttccggt ttcaccatga acactttatg gccgccccac agcacgctat ctgcattcag
     5161 gcgccaaccg ctcacccact gctgtgcttc ctggttggtc agcagttcca tgaagttctt
     5221 cggcacgctg gtaaagtaat tattggtgtt ggtaaaatta ctggcactat gaatgcccac
     5281 gataaagcca tcgcgggtac tcaccagcgg gctgccacac tggccatctt tggtttgaat
     5341 ccagtgtttc cagaagatgc catcgctgct cggaaaggtg caactggtat cgctcaccat
     5401 gctgctcatg cttttggtct gaaaattggt ggtcaccaga caaatgcgtt cttcgcgctg
     5461 cggttcgcgg aatttcagtt tctgcggaaa cggcgggaag tctttcggca tgcggatgat
     5521 aatcatgtcg cggccatcga tcaggtgctg ctgcagggtg gtggtgttct tcactttgaa
     5581 cacgccatgc aggctctgca ccagcagggt gccattgttg cggcgaaaca ggtgtttgtt
     5641 ggtgatgata aacgggccga agccgatgcc atacaggctg gtggtatggc catcactctc
     5701 gttggtcagg tggcagatgg tactgctgat cgggttgtaa tcgcgaggac ccttaaacag
     5761 gctctcaccc gggcctttgg atccttttgg aggatggtcg ccaccaccaa acgtggcttg
     5821 ccagccctgc aaaggccatg ctatatactt gctggatttc aagtacttat caatttgtgg
     5881 gatagcttca atacgttttt taaaacaaac taattttggg aacgcatcca ggcacattgg
     5941 gtccatgtat aaaacaacat caagagcgtc atacaacatg aagtcaggat gggttacatg
     6001 atcaccattt aaatatgttt tatgacataa acgatcttcg aacattttca gcatttcagg
     6061 tagcttgcta agaaaatcaa ctttgagagt ttcaaagtct ttactatatg caattctcga
     6121 aacaccgtat ctaatatcca aaaccgctcc ttcaagcatt gaaatctctg cacgctcttt
     6181 tggacaacca cccaacatgt tgtgcttgtc agctatataa cgtatgatgg ccatagactg
     6241 tgttaattta acatcaccat caatataata aggaagattg ggaaactcca aacccaattc
     6301 aaactttttg tttcgccatt tatcaccttc atcgcgctca tacaaatgct cttcatattt
     6361 ttcttcaaga tattccaaaa gaagtcgagt gggttgcaca aggcccttaa ttttccaata
     6421 acctagtata ggggacatac tagtgttgtg atggtgatgg tgatgaatgg tgttcatggt
     6481 accctccttc ttaaagttaa tctagagggg aattgttatc cgctcacaat tcccctatag
     6541 tgagtcgtat taatttcgcg ggatcgagat ctcgatcctc tacgccggac gcatcgtggc
     6601 cggcatcacc ggcgccacag gtgcggttgc tggcgcctat atcgccgaca tcaccgatgg
     6661 ggaagatcgg gctcgccact tcgggctcat gagcgcttgt ttcggcgtgg gtatggtggc
     6721 aggccccgtg gccgggggac tgttgggcgc catctccttg catgcaccat tcctt
//
