[The description below was written by a language model from this plasmid's Addgene catalogue record and the feature table of its GenBank file.]
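Description:
pET22b-6h-GST-TEVp is a bacterial expression plasmid built on the Novagen pET22b backbone for producing recombinant tobacco etch virus (TEV) protease in E. coli. It replicates from a ColE1/pMB1-type origin and is selected with ampicillin through the beta-lactamase (AmpR) gene. The backbone also carries the rop gene and the pBR322 bom region, along with an f1 phage origin that allows single-stranded DNA production. The catalogue lists the plasmid as high copy, although rop normally acts to restrain copy number. The catalogue gives a total size of 6779 bp, while the held sequence record is 6775 bp.

The expression cassette is driven by a T7 promoter with an adjacent lac operator and ends at a T7 terminator. The plasmid also encodes the lac repressor (lacI). Transcription therefore depends on a host supplying T7 RNA polymerase and is held off until induced with IPTG or lactose. The open reading frame begins with an N-terminal 6xHis tag, followed by Schistosoma japonicum glutathione S-transferase as a solubility partner, and then a 708 bp synthetic TEV protease coding sequence that is codon optimized for E. coli. The feature table also annotates a second 6xHis tag just downstream of the protease. This probably corresponds to the C-terminal tag native to pET22b, but the catalogue lists only N-terminal tags, and the record does not show whether this second tag is translated in frame. No pelB leader is annotated. The insert was assembled by Gibson cloning.

The stated purpose is overexpression and affinity purification of TEV protease, for which the His tag and GST moieties provide handles. TEV protease is a sequence-specific enzyme widely used to cleave engineered recognition sites, for example to remove fusion tags.
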