Addgene plasmid #172887: pET22b-6h-GST-TEVp
Purpose: Codon optimized (E. coli) TEVp fused with GST and his-tagged for purification
Depositing lab: Urartu Seker. Depositing organization: Bilkent University UNAM, Nanotechnology Research Center. Publication: A Self-Actuated Cellular Protein Delivery Machine. Ahan RE, Kirpat BM, Saltepe B, Seker UOS. ACS Synth Biol. 2019 Apr 19;8(4):686-696. doi: 10.1021/acssynbio.9b00062. Epub 2019 Mar 12. PubMed 30811932.
Backbone
  Vector backbone: pET22b
  Backbone manufacturer: Novagen
  Backbone size w/o insert (bp): 5359
  Total vector size (bp): 6779
  Vector type: Bacterial Expression
Growth in bacteria
  Bacterial resistance: Ampicillin, 100 μg/mL
  Growth temperature: 37°C
  Growth strain: DH5alpha
  Copy number: High Copy
Gene/Insert
  Gene/Insert name: TEV protease (alt names: Tevp; Tobacco etch virus protease)
  Species: Synthetic
  Insert size (bp): 708
  Promoter: T7 promoter
  Tag / fusion protein: GST solubility tag (N terminal on insert); HHHHHH (N terminal on insert)
  Cloning method: Gibson Cloning
  Sequencing primers: 5′ TAATACGACTCACTATAGGG; 3′ GCTAGTTATTGCTCAGCGG
Terms and licenses: Academic/Nonprofit Terms; Industry Terms: Not Available to Industry
How to cite: pET22b-6h-GST-TEVp was a gift from Urartu Seker (Addgene plasmid # 172887 ; http://n2t.net/addgene:172887 ; RRID:Addgene_172887)
